>Addgene plasmid #147546 | pnEA-NpH-HsNot1iso1_4-998_T | depositor full sequence | sequence record 289993 | Full Sequence
TTCTTGAAGACGAAAGGGCCTCGTGATACGCCTATTTTTATAGGTTAATGTCATGATAATAATGGTTTCT
TAGACGTCAGGTGGCACTTTTCGGGGAAATGTGCGCGGAACCCCTATTTGTTTATTTTTCTAAATACATT
CAAATATGTATCCGCTCATGAGACAATAACCCTGATAAATGCTTCAATAATATTGAAAAAGGAAGAGTAT
GAGTATTCAACATTTCCGTGTCGCCCTTATTCCCTTTTTTGCGGCATTTTGCCTTCCTGTTTTTGCTCAC
CCAGAAACGCTGGTGAAAGTAAAAGATGCTGAAGATCAGTTGGGTGCACGAGTGGGTTACATCGAACTGG
ATCTCAACAGCGGTAAGATCCTTGAGAGTTTTCGCCCCGAAGAACGTTTTCCAATGATGAGCACTTTTAA
AGTTCTGCTATGTGGCGCGGTATTATCCCGTGTTGACGCCGGGCAAGAGCAACTCGGTCGCCGCATACAC
TATTCTCAGAATGACTTGGTTGAGTACTCACCAGTCACAGAAAAGCATCTTACGGATGGCATGACAGTAA
GAGAATTATGCAGTGCTGCCATAACCATGAGTGATAACACTGCGGCCAACTTACTTCTGACAACGATCGG
AGGACCGAAGGAGCTAACCGCTTTTTTGCACAACATGGGGGATCATGTAACTCGCCTTGATCGTTGGGAA
CCGGAGCTGAATGAAGCCATACCAAACGACGAGCGTGACACCACGATGCCTGCAGCAATGGCAACAACGT
TGCGCAAACTATTAACTGGCGAACTACTTACTCTAGCTTCCCGGCAACAATTAATAGACTGGATGGAGGC
GGATAAAGTTGCAGGACCACTTCTGCGCTCGGCCCTTCCGGCTGGCTGGTTTATTGCTGATAAATCTGGA
GCCGGTGAGCGTGGGTCTCGCGGTATCATTGCAGCACTGGGGCCAGATGGTAAGCCCTCCCGTATCGTAG
TTATCTACACGACGGGGAGTCAGGCAACTATGGATGAACGAAATAGACAGATCGCTGAGATAGGTGCCTC
ACTGATTAAGCATTGGTAACTGTCAGACCAAGTTTACTCATATATACTTTAGATTGATTTAAAACTTCAT
TTTTAATTTAAAAGGATCTAGGTGAAGATCCTTTTTGATAATCTCATGACCAAAATCCCTTAACGTGAGT
TTTCGTTCCACTGAGCGTCAGACCCCGTAGAAAAGATCAAAGGATCTTCTTGAGATCCTTTTTTTCTGCG
CGTAATCTGCTGCTTGCAAACAAAAAAACCACCGCTACCAGCGGTGGTTTGTTTGCCGGATCAAGAGCTA
CCAACTCTTTTTCCGAAGGTAACTGGCTTCAGCAGAGCGCAGATACCAAATACTGTCCTTCTAGTGTAGC
CGTAGTTAGGCCACCACTTCAAGAACTCTGTAGCACCGCCTACATACCTCGCTCTGCTAATCCTGTTACC
AGTGGCTGCTGCCAGTGGCGATAAGTCGTGTCTTACCGGGTTGGACTCAAGACGATAGTTACCGGATAAG
GCGCAGCGGTCGGGCTGAACGGGGGGTTCGTGCACACAGCCCAGCTTGGAGCGAACGACCTACACCGAAC
TGAGATACCTACAGCGTGAGCTATGAGAAAGCGCCACGCTTCCCGAAGGGAGAAAGGCGGACAGGTATCC
GGTAAGCGGCAGGGTCGGAACAGGAGAGCGCACGAGGGAGCTTCCAGGGGGAAACGCCTGGTATCTTTAT
AGTCCTGTCGGGTTTCGCCACCTCTGACTTGAGCGTCGATTTTTGTGATGCTCGTCAGGGGGGCGGAGCC
TATGGAAAAACGCCAGCAACGCGGCCTTTTTACGGTTCCTGGCCTTTTGCTGGCCTTTTGCTCACATGTT
CTTTCCTGCGTTATCCCCTGATTCTGTGGATAACCGTATTACCGCCTTTGAGTGAGCTGATACCGCTCGC
CGCAGCCGAACGACCGAGCGCAGCGAGTCAGTGAGCGAGGAAGCGGAAGAGCGCCTGATGCGGTATTTTC
TCCTTACGCATCTGTGCGGTATTTCACACCGCATATATGGTGCACTCTCAGTACAATCTGCTCTGATGCC
GCATAGTTAAGCCAGTATACACTCCGCTATCGCTACGTGACTGGGTCATGGCTGCGCCCCGACACCCGCC
AACACCCGCTGACGCGCCCTGACGGGCTTGTCTGCTCCCGGCATCCGCTTACAGACAAGCTGTGACCGTC
TCCGGGAGCTGCATGTGTCAGAGGTTTTCACCGTCATCACCGAAACGCGCGAGGCAGCTGCGGTAAAGCT
CATCAGCGTGGTCGTGAAGCGATTCACAGATGTCTGCCTGTTCATCCGCGTCCAGCTCGTTGAGTTTCTC
CAGAAGCGTTAATGTCTGGCTTCTGATAAAGCGGGCCATGTTAAGGGCGGTTTTTTCCTGTTTGGTCACT
GATGCCTCCGTGTAAGGGGGATTTCTGTTCATGGGGGTAATGATACCGATGAAACGAGAGAGGATGCTCA
CGATACGGGTTACTGATGATGAACATGCCCGGTTACTGGAACGTTGTGAGGGTAAACAACTGGCGGTATG
GATGCGGCGGGACCAGAGAAAAATCACTCAGGGTCAATGCCAGCGCTTCGTTAATACAGATGTAGGTGTT
CCACAGGGTAGCCAGCAGCATCCTGCGATGCAGATCCGGAACATAATGGTGCAGGGCGCTGACTTCCGCG
TTTCCAGACTTTACGAAACACGGAAACCGAAGACCATTCATGTTGTTGCTCAGGTCGCAGACGTTTTGCA
GCAGCAGTCGCTTCACGTTCGCTCGCGTATCGGTGATTCATTCTGCTAACCAGTAAGGCAACCCCGCCAG
CCTAGCCGGGTCCTCAACGACAGGAGCACGATCATGCGCACCCGTGGCCAGGACCCAACGCTGCCCGAGA
TGCGCCGCGTGCGGCTGCTGGAGATGGCGGACGCGATGGATATGTTCTGCCAAGGGTTGGTTTGCGCATT
CACAGTTCTCCGCAAGAATTGATTGGCTCCAATTCTTGGAGTGGTGAATCCGTTAGCGAGGTGCCGCCGG
CTTCCATTCAGGTCGAGGTGGCCCGGCTCCATGCACCGCGACGCAACGCGGGGAGGCAGACAAGGTATAG
GGCGGCGCCTACAATCCATGCCAACCCGTTCCATGTGCTCGCCGAGGCGGCATAAATCGCCGTGACGATC
AGCGGTCCAGTGATCGAAGTTAGGCTGGTAAGAGCCGCGAGCGATCCTTGAAGCTGTCCCTGATGGTCGT
CATCTACCTGCCTGGACAGCATGGCCTGCAACGCGGGCATCCCGATGCCGCCGGAAGCGAGAAGAATCAT
AATGGGGAAGGCCATCCAGCCTCGCGTCGCGAACGCCAGCAAGACGTAGCCCAGCGCGTCGGCCGCCATG
CCGGCGATAATGGCCTGCTTCTCGCCGAAACGTTTGGTGGCGGGACCAGTGACGAAGGCTTGAGCGAGGG
CGTGCAAGATTCCGAATACCGCAAGCGACAGGCCGATCATCGTCGCGCTCCAGCGAAAGCGGTCCTCGCC
GAAAATGACCCAGAGCGCTGCCGGCACCTGTCCTACGAGTTGCATGATAAAGAAGACAGTCATAAGTGCG
GCGACGATAGTCATGCCCCGCGCCCACCGGAAGGAGCTGACTGGGTTGAAGGCTCTCAAGGGCATCGGTC
GAGATCCCGGTGCCTAATGAGTGAGCTAACTTACATTAATTGCGTTGCGCTCACTGCCCGCTTTCCAGTC
GGGAAACCTGTCGTGCCAGCTGCATTAATGAATCGGCCAACGCGCGGGGAGAGGCGGTTTGCGTATTGGG
CGCCAGGGTGGTTTTTCTTTTCACCAGTGAGACGGGCAACAGCTGATTGCCCTTCACCGCCTGGCCCTGA
GAGAGTTGCAGCAAGCGGTCCACGCTGGTTTGCCCCAGCAGGCGAAAATCCTGTTTGATGGTGGTTAACG
GCGGGATATAACATGAGCTGTCTTCGGTATCGTCGTATCCCACTACCGAGATATCCGCACCAACGCGCAG
CCCGGACTCGGTAATGGCGCGCATTGCGCCCAGCGCCATCTGATCGTTGGCAACCAGCATCGCAGTGGGA
ACGATGCCCTCATTCAGCATTTGCATGGTTTGTTGAAAACCGGACATGGCACTCCAGTCGCCTTCCCGTT
CCGCTATCGGCTGAATTTGATTGCGAGTGAGATATTTATGCCAGCCAGCCAGACGCAGACGCGCCGAGAC
AGAACTTAATGGGCCCGCTAACAGCGCGATTTGCTGGTGACCCAATGCGACCAGATGCTCCACGCCCAGT
CGCGTACCGTCTTCATGGGAGAAAATAATACTGTTGATGGGTGTCTGGTCAGAGACATCAAGAAATAACG
CCGGAACATTAGTGCAGGCAGCTTCCACAGCAATGGCATCCTGGTCATCCAGCGGATAGTTAATGATCAG
CCCACTGACGCGTTGCGCGAGAAGATTGTGCACCGCCGCTTTACAGGCTTCGACGCCGCTTCGTTCTACC
ATCGACACCACCACGCTGGCACCCAGTTGATCGGCGCGAGATTTAATCGCCGCGACAATTTGCGACGGCG
CGTGCAGGGCCAGACTGGAGGTGGCAACGCCAATCAGCAACGACTGTTTGCCCGCCAGTTGTTGTGCCAC
GCGGTTGGGAATGTAATTCAGCTCCGCCATCGCCGCTTCCACTTTTTCCCGCGTTTTCGCAGAAACGTGG
CTGGCCTGGTTCACCACGCGGGAAACGGTCTGATAAGAGACACCGGCATACTCTGCGACATCGTATAACG
TTACTGGTTTCACATTCACCACCCTGAATTGACTCTCTTCCGGGCGCTATCATGCCATACCGCGAAAGGT
TTTGCGCCATTCGATGGTGTCCGGGATCTCGACGCTCTCCCTTATGCGACTCCTGCATTAGGAAGCAGCC
CAGTAGTAGGTTGAGGCCGTTGAGCACCGCCGCCGCAAGGAATGGTGCATGCAAGGAGATGGCGCCCAAC
AGTCCCCCGGCCACGGGGCCTGCCACCATACCCACGCCGAAACAAGCGCTCATGAGCCCGAAGTGGCGAG
CCCGATCTTCCCCATCGGTGATGTCGGCGATATAGGCGCCAGCAACCGCACCTGTGGCGCCGGTGATGCC
GGCCACGATGCGTCCGGCGTAGAGGATCGAGATCTCGATCCCGCGAAATTAATACGACTCACTATAGGGG
AATTGTGAGCGGATAACAATTCCCCACTAGTAATAATTTTGTTTAACTTTAAGAAGGAGATATACCATGG
GCAGCAGCCATCATCATCATCATCACAGCAGCGGTACCGGCAGCGGCCTGGAAGTTCTGTTCCAGGGGCC
CCATATGCTCGAGGACTCGCTCTCGCTGGCCTTGTCTCAAATCAGCTACCTGGTGGACAATTTAACCAAG
AAAAATTACCGAGCCAGCCAGCAGGAAATACAGCATATTGTGAATCGGCACGGTCCTGAGGCAGACAGGC
ATTTATTACGCTGCCTATTTTCGCATGTGGATTTCAGTGGCGATGGTAAAAGCAGTGGCAAAGATTTCCA
TCAGACTCAGTTTCTGATTCAGGAGTGTGCGTTGCTGATTACAAAGCCAAATTTTATCTCGACGCTGTCC
TATGCCATTGATAATCCATTGCACTATCAGAAGAGTTTAAAGCCTGCACCCCACTTATTTGCCCAGCTGA
GTAAAGTGCTCAAATTAAGCAAAGTACAAGAGGTAATTTTTGGCCTTGCCCTGTTGAATTCTTCCAGCTC
AGATCTTAGAGGTTTCGCTGCCCAGTTTATCAAACAGAAGCTTCCAGATCTTCTGCGTTCTTACATTGAC
GCAGACGTCAGTGGAAATCAAGAAGGTGGCTTCCAAGATATAGCAATAGAGGTCCTACACCTCCTCCTCT
CCCATCTCCTCTTTGGGCAGAAGGGAGCCTTTGGAGTTGGACAAGAACAGATAGACGCTTTTCTTAAGAC
GCTGCGCAGAGATTTTCCCCAAGAACGCTGTCCCGTGGTGCTCGCACCACTTTTATACCCTGAAAAACGG
GACATTCTAATGGACAGGATCCTGCCTGATTCCGGAGGGGTAGCTAAAACCATGATGGAGAGCTCTTTGG
CTGATTTCATGCAAGAAGTAGGCTATGGCTTTTGTGCAAGTATTGAAGAATGTCGCAATATAATCGTGCA
GTTTGGTGTTCGGGAGGTCACAGCTGCCCAGGTTGCAAGGGTTTTGGGAATGATGGCTCGAACTCATTCA
GGATTAACAGATGGCATTCCATTACAGAGTATTTCTGCTCCGGGCAGTGGGATCTGGAGTGATGGGAAAG
ATAAAAGTGATGGAGCACAGGCACACACATGGAATGTAGAAGTCTTGATTGACGTTCTTAAAGAACTGAA
TCCAAGTTTGAATTTCAAGGAAGTAACTTATGAACTGGACCATCCTGGATTTCAAATTCGTGACAGTAAA
GGACTTCATAATGTGGTTTATGGCATTCAGAGGGGTTTGGGTATGGAAGTGTTCCCAGTAGACCTCATAT
ATAGACCTTGGAAACATGCTGAAGGCCAGCTCTCCTTCATTCAACATTCCCTTATAAATCCAGAGATCTT
CTGTTTTGCTGACTATCCCTGTCATACTGTTGCCACTGATATTCTGAAAGCACCACCAGAGGATGACAAT
CGAGAAATTGCCACATGGAAGAGCTTGGATTTGATTGAATCTCTGCTGAGGCTTGCAGAGGTTGGGCAGT
ATGAGCAAGTCAAACAGCTCTTCAGCTTCCCTATCAAACACTGTCCAGACATGCTGGTATTGGCCTTACT
ACAAATTAACACCTCTTGGCATACCTTGCGCCATGAACTTATCTCCACTCTGATGCCAATTTTCCTTGGA
AACCATCCTAACTCAGCTATTATTTTGCACTATGCATGGCATGGGCAGGGACAGTCTCCCTCAATTCGCC
AACTTATCATGCATGCAATGGCAGAATGGTACATGAGAGGGGAGCAGTATGATCAGGCCAAATTGTCTCG
AATACTTGATGTGGCCCAGGACTTGAAGGCCTTGTCAATGCTGCTAAATGGTACTCCATTTGCCTTTGTT
ATTGACCTTGCTGCACTTGCTTCACGTCGTGAATACCTCAAACTTGATAAGTGGCTCACAGATAAAATTC
GAGAGCATGGGGAGCCTTTTATCCAGGCGTGTATGACTTTTTTAAAGAGACGGTGTCCTTCTATTTTGGG
CGGACTTGCCCCAGAAAAAGACCAGCCCAAAAGTGCTCAACTTCCTCCAGAAACTTTGGCGACAATGTTG
GCCTGTCTGCAAGCTTGTGCAGGGAGTGTTTCTCAGGAGCTATCAGAAACTATCCTCACCATGGTAGCCA
ATTGCAGTAATGTTATGAATAAGGCCAGACAACCACCACCTGGAGTTATGCCAAAAGGACGTCCTCCTAG
TGCTAGCAGCTTAGATGCCATTTCTCCTGTTCAGATTGACCCTCTTGCTGGAATGACATCTCTTAGTATA
GGTGGTTCAGCTGCCCCTCACACCCAGAGTATGCAGGGTTTTCCTCCAAATTTGGGTTCTGCATTCAGTA
CCCCTCAGTCACCAGCAAAAGCATTTCCACCCCTTTCAACCCCCAATCAGACCACTGCATTCAGTGGTAT
TGGAGGACTTTCATCACAGCTTCCAGTAGGTGGTCTTGGCACAGGCAGCCTGACTGGTATAGGAACTGGT
GCTCTTGGACTCCCTGCAGTGAATAACGACCCTTTTGTACAGAGGAAACTGGGCACCTCTGGACTGAATC
AGCCTACATTCCAGCAGAGTAAGATGAAACCTTCGGACTTGTCTCAGGTGTGGCCAGAGGCAAACCAGCA
CTTTAGTAAAGAGATAGATGATGAAGCAAACAGCTATTTCCAGCGAATATATAATCATCCACCACATCCA
ACCATGTCTGTTGATGAGGTATTAGAAATGCTGCAGAGATTTAAAGACTCTACTATAAAGAGGGAACGAG
AAGTATTTAACTGTATGCTAAGGAACTTGTTTGAAGAATATCGTTTTTTTCCCCAGTATCCTGATAAAGA
GTTACATATAACAGCCTGCCTATTTGGTGGTATAATTGAGAAAGGACTGGTCACTTACATGGCACTAGGT
CTGGCTCTACGATATGTTCTTGAAGCCTTACGCAAGCCTTTTGGATCCAAAATGTATTATTTCGGGATTG
CTGCACTAGATAGATTTAAAAACAGATTGAAGGACTATCCCCAGTATTGTCAGCATTTGGCTTCTATCAG
TCACTTTATGCAATTTCCACATCATTTACAGGAGTATATTGAGTATGGACAGCAGTCTTAACCTAGGAGA
TCCGGCTGCTAACAAAGCCCGAAAGGAAGCTGAGTTGGCTGCTGCCACCGCTGAGCAATAACTAGCATAA
CCCCTTGGGGCCTCTAAACGGGTCTTGAGGGGTTTTTTGCTGAAAGGAGGAACTATATCCGGATATCCCG
CAAGAGGCCCGGCAGTACCGGCATAACCAAGCCTATGCCTACAGCATCCAGGGTGACGGTGCCGAGGATG
ACGATGAGCGCATTGTTAGATTTCATACACGGTGCCTGACTGCGTTAGCAATTTAACTGTGATAAACTAC
CGCATTAAAGCTTATCGATGATAAGCTGTCAAACATGAGAA
Features (pLannotate 1.2.2; 20 found; start..end, strand, type, name):
    104..208     +  promoter       AmpR promoter: bla
    209..1069    +  CDS            AmpR: β-lactamase; bla; confers resistance to ampicillin, carbenicillin, and related antibiotics
   1240..1828    +  rep_origin     ori: high-copy-number ColE1/pMB1/pBR322/pUC origin of replication
   2014..2156    -  misc_feature   bom: basis of mobility region from pBR322
   2258..2449    -  CDS            rop: Rop protein, which maintains plasmids at low copy number; rop
   2466..2846    +  CDS            YPB1_ECOLX: Protein predicted: Swiss-Prot protein existence level 4. From Escherichia coli.
   3088..3712    -  CDS            TcR (fragment): tetracycline efflux protein; tet; confers resistance to tetracycline
   3727..3748    -  protein_bind   CAP binding site: CAP binding activates transcription in the presence of cAMP. E. coli catabolite activator protein
   3761..4843    -  CDS            lacI: lac repressor; lacI; The lac repressor binds to the lac operator to inhibit transcription in E. coli. This inhibition can be relieved by adding lactose or isopropyl-β-D-thiogalactopyranoside (IPTG).
   4844..4921    -  promoter       lacI promoter: lacI
   4929..5208    -  CDS            TcR (fragment): tetracycline efflux protein; tet; confers resistance to tetracycline
   5230..5248    +  promoter       T7 promoter: promoter for bacteriophage T7 RNA polymerase
   5249..5273    +  protein_bind   lac operator: The lac repressor binds to the lac operator to inhibit transcription in E. coli. This inhibition can be relieved by adding lactose or isopropyl-β-D-thiogalactopyranoside (IPTG). lac repressor encoded by lacI
   5288..5310    +  RBS            RBS: efficient ribosome binding site from bacteriophage T7 gene 10 (Olins and Rangwala, 1989)
   5329..5345    +  CDS            capTEV™ (fragment): composite tag for in vivo biotinylation, TEV protease cleavage, and 6xHis tagging
   5404..8388    +  CDS            CNOT1 (fragment): CNOT1_HUMAN - Also known as CDC39, KIAA1007, NOT1. Experimental evidence at protein level: Swiss-Prot protein existence level 1. Scaffolding component of the CCR4-NOT complex which is one of the major cellular mRNA deadenylases and is linked to various cellular processes including bulk mRNA degradation, miRNA-mediated repression, translational repression during translational initiation and general transcription regulation. Additional complex functions may be a consequence of its influence on mRNA expression. Its scaffolding function implies its interaction with the catalytic complex module and
   8405..8454    +  CDS            SET1 (fragment): solubility-enhancement tag derived from T7 phage gene 10B
   8462..8509    +  terminator     T7 terminator: transcription terminator for bacteriophage T7 RNA polymerase
   8532..8636    -  CDS            TcR (fragment): tetracycline efflux protein; tet; confers resistance to tetracycline
   8684..8712    -  promoter       tet promoter: E. coli promoter for tetracycline efflux protein gene
