[The description below was written by a language model from this plasmid's Addgene catalogue record and pLannotate feature annotations shown in this document.]
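Description:
pnEA-NpH-HsNot1iso1_4-998_T is an 8,721 nt bacterial expression plasmid for producing an N-terminal portion of human CNOT1 (isoform 1, residues 4–998 according to the construct name) in E. coli. The catalogue lists the backbone as unknown, but the annotated features show a pET-like, pBR322-derived architecture. It has a ColE1/pMB1-type origin accompanied by the bom region and the rop gene, which matches the recorded low copy number. An AmpR (β-lactamase) cassette with its own promoter provides ampicillin selection. Several tetracycline-resistance fragments and the tet promoter are present, apparently as non-functional remnants of the pBR322 parent interrupted by the expression cassette and the lacI gene.

The payload is driven by a T7 promoter followed immediately by a lac operator and the phage T7 gene 10 ribosome binding site. The plasmid-borne lacI gene supplies repressor, so expression should be IPTG-inducible in hosts that provide T7 RNA polymerase. A short match to a His/TEV-type composite tag lies just upstream of the insert, suggesting an N-terminal histidine tag. The "NpH" in the name may refer to this, but the record does not define the tag or any protease cleavage site explicitly. The CNOT1 fragment spans about 3 kb and is followed by a short region annotated as a T7 gene 10-derived fragment and then the T7 terminator.

CNOT1 is the scaffolding subunit of the CCR4-NOT deadenylase complex, which acts in mRNA decay and translational repression. The construct's stated purpose is bacterial expression of this fragment. The depositor notes that the supplied sequence may be theoretical or only partly verified.
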