Addgene plasmid #147546: pnEA-NpH-HsNot1iso1_4-998_T
Purpose: Bacterial Expression of HsNot1iso1_4-998
Depositing lab: Elisa Izaurralde. Depositing organization: Max Planck Institute for Developmental Biology.
Backbone
  Vector backbone: Unknown
  Vector type: Bacterial Expression
Growth in bacteria
  Bacterial resistance: Ampicillin, 100 μg/mL
  Growth temperature: 37°C
  Growth strain: DH5alpha
  Copy number: Low Copy
Gene/Insert
  Gene/Insert name: HsNot1iso1_4-998
  Species: H. sapiens (human)
  Entrez Gene: CNOT1 (a.k.a. AD-005, CDC39, HPE12, NOT1, NOT1H, VIBOS)
  Cloning method: Unknown
Terms and licenses: Academic/Nonprofit Terms; Industry Terms: Not Available to Industry
Depositor comments: sequence of isoform 1 given by NCBI: NM_016284.4 Plasmids from this collection were made available to the research community and donated after the lab closed. Please note that the sequence provided by the depositing laboratory may be theoretical/predicted or based on Sanger sequencing results. There may be discrepancies between sequencing results obtained by Addgene and the depositor sequence. If an Addgene verified sequence is not available, please contact before placing your order to request that our lab fully sequence the plasmid.
How to cite: pnEA-NpH-HsNot1iso1_4-998_T was a gift from Elisa Izaurralde (Addgene plasmid # 147546 ; http://n2t.net/addgene:147546 ; RRID:Addgene_147546)
